>Addgene plasmid #228484 | MZB133 | addgene full sequence | sequence record 457332 | Addgene NGS Result
GCAAAACGTCTGCGACCTGAGCAACAACATGAATGGTCTTCGGTTTCCGTGTTTCGTAAAGTCTGGAAAC
GCGGAAGTCAGCGCCCTGCACCATTATGTTCCGGATCTGCATCGCAGGATGCTGCTGGCTACCCTGTGGA
ACACCTACATCTGTATTAACGAAGCGCTGGCATTGACCCTGAGTGATTTTTCTCTGGTCCCGCCGCATCC
ATACCGCCAGTTGTTTACCCTCACAACGTTCCAGTAACCGGGCATGTTCATCATCAGTAACCCGTATCGT
GAGCATCCTCTCTCGTTTCATCGGTATCATTACCCCCATGAACAGAAATCCCCCTTACACGGAGGCATCA
GTGACCAAACAGGAAAAAACCGCCCTTAACATGGCCCGCTTTATCAGAAGCCAGACATTAACGCTTCTGG
AGAAACTCAACGAGCTGGACGCGGATGAACAGGCAGACATCTGTGAATCGCTTCACGACCACGCTGATGA
GCTTTACCGCAGCTGCCTCGCGCGTTTCGGTGATGACGGTGAAAACCTCTGACACATGCAGCTCCCGGAG
ACGGTCACAGCTTGTCTGTAAGCGGATGCCGGGAGCAGACAAGCCCGTCAGGGCGCGTCAGCGGGTGTTG
GCGGGTGTCGGGGCGCAGCCATGACCCAGTCACGTAGCGATAGCGGAGTGTATACTGGCTTAACTATGCG
GCATCAGAGCAGATTGTACTGAGAGTGCACCATTGCGGTGTGAAATACCGCACAGATGCGTAAGGAGAAA
ATACCGCATCAGGCGCTCTTCCGCTTCCTCGCTCACTGACTCGCTGCGCTCGGTCGTTCGGCTGCGGCGA
GCGGTATCAGCTCACTCAAAGGCGGTAATACGGTTATCCACAGAATCAGGGGATAACGCAGGAAAGAACA
TGTGAGCAAAAGGCCAGCAAAAGGCCAGGAACCGTAAAAAGGCCGCGTTGCTGGCGTTTTTCCATAGGCT
CCGCCCCCCTGACGAGCATCACAAAAATCGACGCTCAAGTCAGAGGTGGCGAAACCCGACAGGACTATAA
AGATACCAGGCGTTTCCCCCTGGAAGCTCCCTCGTGCGCTCTCCTGTTCCGACCCTGCCGCTTACCGGAT
ACCTGTCCGCCTTTCTCCCTTCGGGAAGCGTGGCGCTTTCTCATAGCTCACGCTGTAGGTATCTCAGTTC
GGTGTAGGTCGTTCGCTCCAAGCTGGGCTGTGTGCACGAACCCCCCGTTCAGCCCGACCGCTGCGCCTTA
TCCGGTAACTATCGTCTTGAGTCCAACCCGGTAAGACACGACTTATCGCCACTGGCAGCAGCCACTGGTA
ACAGGATTAGCAGAGCGAGGTATGTAGGCGGTGCTACAGAGTTCTTGAAGTGGTGGCCTAACTACGGCTA
CACTAGAAGGACAGTATTTGGTATCTGCGCTCTGCTGAAGCCAGTTACCTTCGGAAAAAGAGTTGGTAGC
TCTTGATCCGGCAAACAAACCACCGCTGGTAGCGGTGGTTTTTTTGTTTGCAAGCAGCAGATTACGCGCA
GAAAAAAAGGATCTCAAGAAGATCCTTTGATCTTTTCTACGGGGTCTGACGCTCAGTGGAACGAAAACTC
ACGTTAAGGGATTTTGGTCATGAGATTATCAAAAAGGATCTTCACCTAGATCCTTTTAAATTAAAAATGA
AGTTTTAAATCAATCTAAAGTATATATGAGTAAACTTGGTCTGACAGTTACCAATGCTTAATCAGTGAGG
CACCTATCTCAGCGATCTGTCTATTTCGTTCATCCATAGTTGCCTGACTCCCCGTCGTGTAGATAACTAC
GATACGGGAGGGCTTACCATCTGGCCCCAGTGCTGCAATGATACCGCGAGACCCACGCTCACCGGCTCCA
GATTTATCAGCAATAAACCAGCCAGCCGGAAGGGCCGAGCGCAGAAGTGGTCCTGCAACTTTATCCGCCT
CCATCCAGTCTATTAATTGTTGCCGGGAAGCTAGAGTAAGTAGTTCGCCAGTTAATAGTTTGCGCAACGT
TGTTGCCATTGCTGCAGGCATCGTGGTGTCACGCTCGTCGTTTGGTATGGCTTCATTCAGCTCCGGTTCC
CAACGATCAAGGCGAGTTACATGATCCCCCATGTTGTGCAAAAAAGCGGTTAGCTCCTTCGGTCCTCCGA
TCGTTGTCAGAAGTAAGTTGGCCGCAGTGTTATCACTCATGGTTATGGCAGCACTGCATAATTCTCTTAC
TGTCATGCCATCCGTAAGATGCTTTTCTGTGACTGGTGAGTACTCAACCAAGTCATTCTGAGAATAGTGT
ATGCGGCGACCGAGTTGCTCTTGCCCGGCGTCAATACGGGATAATACCGCGCCACATAGCAGAACTTTAA
AAGTGCTCATCATTGGAAAACGTTCTTCGGGGCGAAAACTCTCAAGGATCTTACCGCTGTTGAGATCCAG
TTCGATGTAACCCACTCGTGCACCCAACTGATCTTCAGCATCTTTTACTTTCACCAGCGTTTCTGGGTGA
GCAAAAACAGGAAGGCAAAATGCCGCAAAAAAGGGAATAAGGGCGACACGGAAATGTTGAATACTCATAC
TCTTCCTTTTTCAATATTATTGAAGCATTTATCAGGGTTATTGTCTCATGAGCGGATACATATTTGAATG
TATTTAGAAAAATAAACAAATAGGGGTTCCGCGCACATTTCCCCGAAAAGTGCCACCTAAATTGTAAGCG
TTAATATTTTGTTAAAATTCGCGTTAAATTTTTGTTAAATCAGCTCATTTTTTAACCAATAGGCCGAAAT
CGGCAAAATCCCTTATAAATCAAAAGAATAGACCGAGATAGGGT
[37 nt withheld, positions 2845-2881]
AAAGAACGTGGACTCCAACGTCAAAGG
[49 nt withheld, positions 2909-2957]
T
[91 nt withheld, positions 2959-3049]
G
[124 nt withheld, positions 3051-3174]
CCCATTCGCCAATCCGGATATAGTTCCTCCTTTCAGCAAAAAACCCCTCAAGACCCGTTTAGAGGCCCCA
AGGGGTTATGCTAGTTATTGCTCAGCGGTGGCAGCAGCCAACTCAGCTTCCTTTCGGGCTTTGTTAGCAG
CCGGATCTCAGTGGTGGTGGTGGTGGTGCTCGAGTGCGGCCGCAAGCTTATTACCCGGGGCCCTGGAAGT
ACAGGTTCTCGCCGTGGTGATGATGGTGATGGCCCATATGTATATCTCCTTCTTAAAGTTAAACAAAATT
ATTTCTAGAGGGGAATTGTTATCCGCTCACAATTCCCCTATAGTGAGTCGTATTAATTTCGCGGGATCGA
GATCTCGATCCTCTACGCCGGACGCATCGTGGCCGGCATCACCGGCGCCACAGGTGCGGTTGCTGGCGCC
TATATCGCCGACATCACCGATGGGGAAGATCGGGCTCGCCACTTCGGGCTCATGAGCGCTTGTTTCGGCG
TGGGTATGGTGGCAGGCCCCGTGGCCGGGGGACTGTTGGGCGCCATCTCCTTGCATGCACCATTCCTTGC
GGCGGCGGTGCTCAACGGCCTCAACCTACTACTGGGCTGCTTCCTAATGCAGGAGTCGCATAAGGGAGAG
CGTCGAGATCCCGGACACCATCGAATGGCGCAAAACCTTTCGCGGTATGGCATGATAGCGCCCGGAAGAG
AGTCAATTCAGGGTGGTGAATGTGAAACCAGTAACGTTATACGATGTCGCAGAGTATGCCGGTGTCTCTT
ATCAGACCGTTTCCCGCGTGGTGAACCAGGCCAGCCACGTTTCTGCGAAAACGCGGGAAAAAGTGGAAGC
GGCGATGGCGGAGCTGAATTACATTCCCAACCGCGTGGCACAACAACTGGCGGGCAAACAGTCGTTGCTG
ATTGGCGTTGCCACCTCCAGTCTGGCCCTGCACGCGCCGTCGCAAATTGTCGCGGCGATTAAATCTCGCG
CCGATCAACTGGGTGCCAGCGTGGTGGTGTCGATGGTAGAACGAAGCGGCGTCGAAGCCTGTAAAGCGGC
GGTGCACAATCTTCTCGCGCAACGCGTCAGTGGGCTGATCATTAACTATCCGCTGGATGACCAGGATGCC
ATTGCTGTGGAAGCTGCCTGCACTAATGTTCCGGCGTTATTTCTTGATGTCTCTGACCAGACACCCATCA
ACAGTATTATTTTCTCCCATGAAGACGGTACGCGACTGGGCGTGGAGCATCTGGTCGCATTGGGTCACCA
GCAAATCGCGCTGTTAGCGGGCCCATTAAGTTCTGTCTCGGCGCGTCTGCGTCTGGCTGGCTGGCATAAA
TATCTCACTCGCAATCAAATTCAGCCGATAGCGGAACGGGAAGGCGACTGGAGTGCCATGTCCGGTTTTC
AACAAACCATGCAAATGCTGAATGAGGGCATCGTTCCCACTGCGATGCTGGTTGCCAACGATCAGATGGC
GCTGGGCGCAATGCGCGCCATTACCGAGTCCGGGCTGCGCGTTGGTGCGGATATCTCGGTAGTGGGATAC
GACGATACCGAAGACAGCTCATGTTATATCCCGCCGTTAACCACCATCAAACAGGATTTTCGCCTGCTGG
GGCAAACCAGCGTGGACCGCTTGCTGCAACTCTCTCAGGGCCAGGCGGTGAAGGGCAATCAGCTGTTGCC
CGTCTCACTGGTGAAAAGAAAAACCACCCTGGCGCCCAATACGCAAACCGCCTCTCCCCGCGCGTTGGCC
GATTCATTAATGCAGCTGGCACGACAGGTTTCCCGACTGGAAAGCGGGCAGTGAGCGCAACGCAATTAAT
GTAAGTTAGCTCACTCATTAGGCACCGGGATCTCGACCGATGCCCTTGAGAGCCTTCAACCCAGTCAGCT
CCTTCCGGTGGGCGCGGGGCATGACTATCGTCGCCGCACTTATGACTGTCTTCTTTATCATGCAACTCGT
AGGACAGGTGCCGGCAGCGCTCTGGGTCATTTTCGGCGAGGACCGCTTTCGCTGGAGCGCGACGATGATC
GGCCTGTCGCTTGCGGTATTCGGAATCTTGCACGCCCTCGCTCAAGCCTTCGTCACTGGTCCCGCCACCA
AACGTTTCGGCGAGAAGCAGGCCATTATCGCCGGCATGGCGGCCCCACGGGTGCGCATGATCGTGCTCCT
GTCGTTGAGGACCCGGCTAGGCTGGCGGGGTTGCCTTACTGGTTAGCAGAATGAATCACCGATACGCGAG
CGAACGTGAAGCGACTGCTGCT
Features (pLannotate 1.2.2; 18 found; start..end, strand, type, name):
    351..542     +  CDS            rop: Rop protein, which maintains plasmids at low copy number; rop
    644..783     +  misc_feature   bom: basis of mobility region from pBR322
    969..1557    -  rep_origin     ori: high-copy-number ColE1/pMB1/pBR322/pUC origin of replication
   1728..2588    -  CDS            AmpR: β-lactamase; bla; confers resistance to ampicillin, carbenicillin, and related antibiotics
   2589..2693    -  promoter       AmpR promoter: bla
   2746..3174    -  rep_origin     f1 ori (sequence partly withheld): f1 bacteriophage origin of replication; arrow indicates direction of (+) strand synthesis
   3211..3258    -  terminator     T7 terminator: transcription terminator for bacteriophage T7 RNA polymerase
   3266..3315    -  CDS            SET1 (fragment): solubility-enhancement tag derived from T7 phage gene 10B
   3325..3342    -  CDS            9xHis (fragment): 9xHis affinity tag
   3429..3451    -  RBS            RBS: efficient ribosome binding site from bacteriophage T7 gene 10 (Olins and Rangwala, 1989)
   3466..3490    -  protein_bind   lac operator: The lac repressor binds to the lac operator to inhibit transcription in E. coli. This inhibition can be relieved by adding lactose or isopropyl-β-D-thiogalactopyranoside (IPTG). lac repressor encoded by lacI
   3491..3509    -  promoter       T7 promoter: promoter for bacteriophage T7 RNA polymerase
   3531..3810    +  CDS            TcR (fragment): tetracycline efflux protein; tet; confers resistance to tetracycline
   3818..3895    +  promoter       lacI promoter: lacI
   3896..4978    +  CDS            lacI: lac repressor; lacI; The lac repressor binds to the lac operator to inhibit transcription in E. coli. This inhibition can be relieved by adding lactose or isopropyl-β-D-thiogalactopyranoside (IPTG).
   4991..5012    +  protein_bind   CAP binding site: CAP binding activates transcription in the presence of cAMP. E. coli catabolite activator protein
   5027..5318    +  CDS            TcR (fragment): tetracycline efflux protein; tet; confers resistance to tetracycline
   5390..334     -  CDS            YPB1_ECOLX (across the origin): Protein predicted: Swiss-Prot protein existence level 4. From Escherichia coli.
