[The description below was written by a language model from this plasmid's Addgene catalogue record and pLannotate feature annotations shown in this document.]
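Description:
MZB133 is an empty bacterial expression backbone derived from pET21b, built so that an open reading frame can be dropped in downstream of an N-terminal 6xHis tag followed by a TEV protease cleavage site. The vector is linearised at a SmaI site and the insert is joined by homology-based DNA assembly (Gibson, HiFi and similar methods), giving a fusion protein that can be purified by metal-affinity chromatography and then freed of its tag by TEV digestion. No gene of interest is present in the deposited plasmid.

The annotated full sequence (about 5.4 kb) shows the standard pET expression cassette: a T7 promoter immediately followed by a lac operator, the strong T7 gene 10 ribosome binding site, and a T7 terminator. Between the RBS and the terminator, the automated annotation picks up only a short His-tag match (labelled as a 9xHis fragment) and a small fragment resembling a T7 gene 10-derived tag. The TEV site and the SmaI cloning site are not annotated as features, and the table alone does not settle whether the His match is the N-terminal tag or the residual C-terminal His tag of pET21b. A plasmid-borne lacI gene with its own promoter supplies lac repressor, so expression stays off until IPTG induction in a host that provides T7 RNA polymerase.

Propagation in E. coli relies on the ColE1/pBR322-type origin together with rop and the bom region, consistent with the low copy number listed, and selection is by ampicillin through the β-lactamase gene. An f1 origin is also present for single-stranded DNA production. The short tetracycline-resistance fragments and the predicted E. coli protein hit are pBR322-derived backbone remnants rather than functional elements.
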