Addgene plasmid #228484: MZB133
Purpose: (Empty Backbone) "Empty" N-terminal TEV cleavable 6x His tag vector for rapid cloning/DNA Assembly via SmaI restriction site (Bacterial Expression)
Depositing lab: Richard Baker. Depositing organization: University of North Carolina at Chapel Hill.
Backbone
  Vector backbone: pET21b
  Backbone size (bp): 5387
  Vector type: Bacterial Expression
  Promoter: T7 Promoter
  Tag / fusion protein: 6xHis-TEV (N terminal on backbone)
Growth in bacteria
  Bacterial resistance: Ampicillin, 100 μg/mL
  Growth temperature: 37°C
  Growth strain: DH5alpha
  Copy number: Low Copy
Gene/Insert
  Cloning method: Gibson Cloning
  Sequencing primers: 5′ T7 Promoter; 3′ T7 Terminator
Terms and licenses: Academic/Nonprofit Terms; Industry Terms: Not Available to Industry
Depositor comments: "Empty" vector for rapid cloning via DNA Assembly (i.e. Gibson, HiFi, etc.) via SmaI linearization.
How to cite: MZB133 was a gift from Richard Baker (Addgene plasmid # 228484 ; http://n2t.net/addgene:228484 ; RRID:Addgene_228484)
